Addgene plasmid #31460: pRS415-IVa
Depositing lab: Ana Kitazono. Depositing organization: University of Alabama in Huntsville. Publication: Optimized protocols and plasmids for in vivo cloning in yeast. Kitazono AA. Gene. 2011 Sep 15;484(1-2):86-9. doi: 10.1016/j.gene.2011.06.006. Epub 2011 Jun 22. PubMed 21722715.
Backbone
  Vector backbone: pRS415
  Backbone size w/o insert (bp): 6021
  Vector type: Worm Expression
  Selectable markers: LEU2
Growth in bacteria
  Bacterial resistance: Ampicillin, 100 μg/mL
  Growth temperature: 37°C
  Growth strain: DH5alpha
  Copy number: Low Copy
Gene/Insert
  Gene/Insert name: linker
  Insert size (bp): 69
  Cloning method: Restriction Enzyme; 5′ cloning site PstI (not destroyed); 3′ cloning site PstI (not destroyed)
  Sequencing primers: 5′ T3; 3′ T7
Terms and licenses: Academic/Nonprofit Terms; Industry Terms: Not Available to Industry
Depositor comments: pRS plasmid series originally constructed by Sikorski and Hieter (Sikorski, R.S. and Hieter, P. A system of shuttle vectors and yeast host strains designed for efficient manipulation of DNA in Saccharomyces cerevisiae. Genetics 122 (1989), pp. 19-27.)
How to cite: pRS415-IVa was a gift from Ana Kitazono (Addgene plasmid # 31460 ; http://n2t.net/addgene:31460 ; RRID:Addgene_31460)
