[The description below was written by a language model from this plasmid's Addgene catalogue record.]
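Description:
pRS415-IVa is a derivative of pRS415, one of the classic pRS series of Saccharomyces cerevisiae/Escherichia coli shuttle vectors. The backbone is recorded as about 6 kb and carries the LEU2 auxotrophic marker, which allows selection in leucine-auxotrophic yeast strains, together with ampicillin resistance for selection in E. coli. pRS415 is generally known as a centromeric (CEN/ARS) vector maintained at low copy in yeast, although the record itself does not list the replication elements and no feature table is provided. The catalogue entry classifies the vector type as "Worm Expression", but everything else in the record, including the backbone, the LEU2 marker and the associated publication on in vivo cloning in yeast, points to a yeast vector, so that label appears to be a cataloguing inconsistency.

The only modification described is a short 69 bp linker inserted at the PstI site of the polylinker, with PstI sites preserved on both sides. The insert is flanked by the T3 and T7 primer sites typical of the pRS multiple cloning region, which are used for sequencing across the junctions. No promoter, tag, reporter or open reading frame is recorded, so this is an empty cloning vector rather than an expression construct. The record does not state the composition or exact function of the linker. Given the plasmid's name and the associated work on optimized plasmids for in vivo cloning, it presumably serves as a recipient vector for homologous recombination (gap repair) cloning, in which linearized plasmid and a DNA fragment with matching ends are co-transformed into yeast and joined by the host's recombination machinery.
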