>Addgene plasmid #31460 | pRS415-IVa | addgene partial sequence | sequence record 36911 | M13rev
ANGGANTANCCTACTAAGGGACAAAAGCTGGAGCTCCACCGCGGTGGCGGCCGCTCTAGAACTAGTGGAT
CCCCCGGGCTGCAGGCCTTCGCGAGACGTCCATGGCCGGCTAGCATGCATATGTTTAAACTACGTAGCGC
TTGAGATCTGCAGGAATTCGATATCAAGCTTATCGATACCGTCGACCTCGAGGGGGGGCCCGGTACCCAA
TTCGCCCTATAGTGAGTCGTATTACGCGCGCTCACTGGCCGTCGTTTTACAACGTCGTGACTGGGAAAAC
CCTGGCGTTACCCAACTTAATCGCCTTGCAGCACATCCCCCTTTCGCCAGCTGGCGTAATAGCGAAGAGG
CCCGCACCGATCGCCCTTCCCAACAGTTGCGCAGCCTGAATGGCGAATGG
[124 nt withheld, positions 401-524]
C
[91 nt withheld, positions 526-616]
A
[49 nt withheld, positions 618-666]
CCTTTGACGTTGGAGTCCACGTTCTTT
[37 nt withheld, positions 694-730]
ACCCTATCTCGGTCTATTCTTTTGATTTATAAGGGATTTTGCCGATTTCGGCCTATTGGTTAAAAAATGA
GCTGATTTAACAAAAAATTTTAACGCGAATTTTAACAAAATATTAACGCTTACAATTTCCTGATGCGGTA
TTTTCTCCTTACGCATCTGTGCGGTATTTCACACCGCATATCGACCGGTTCGAGGANAANTTTCTAGTAN
ATCTACATAC
